Addgene plasmid #184825: pSN837
Purpose: Expresses human KIF5A in mammalian cells
Depositing lab: Kyoko Chiba. Depositing organization: Tohoku University, Frontier Research Institute for Interdisciplinary Sciences. Publication: An ALS-associated KIF5A mutant forms oligomers and aggregates and induces neuronal toxicity. Nakano J, Chiba K, Niwa S. Genes Cells. 2022 Apr 17. doi: 10.1111/gtc.12936. PubMed 35430760.
Backbone
  Vector backbone: pmScarlet_C1
  Backbone manufacturer: Addgene #85042
  Backbone size w/o insert (bp): 4761
  Total vector size (bp): 7857
  Vector type: Mammalian Expression
  Selectable markers: Neomycin (select with G418)
Growth in bacteria
  Bacterial resistance: Kanamycin, 50 μg/mL
  Growth temperature: 37°C
  Growth strain: DH5alpha
  Copy number: High Copy
Gene/Insert
  Gene/Insert name: KIF5A
  Species: H. sapiens (human)
  Insert size (bp): 3096
  GenBank ID: BC146670
  Entrez Gene: KIF5A (a.k.a. ALS25, D12S1889, MY050, NEIMY, NKHC, SPG10)
  Promoter: CMV
  Tag / fusion protein: mScarlet (N terminal on insert)
  Cloning method: Gibson Cloning
  Sequencing primers: 5′ CGCAAATGGGCGGTAGGCGTG; 3′ GAAATTTGTGATGCTATTGC
Terms and licenses: Academic/Nonprofit Terms; Industry Terms: Not Available to Industry
How to cite: pSN837 was a gift from Kyoko Chiba (Addgene plasmid # 184825 ; http://n2t.net/addgene:184825 ; RRID:Addgene_184825)
