[The description below was written by a language model from this plasmid's Addgene catalogue record and pLannotate feature annotations shown in this document.]
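Description:
pSN837 is a 7,857 bp mammalian expression plasmid built on the pmScarlet_C1 backbone, into which the human KIF5A coding sequence (3,096 bp) was inserted by Gibson cloning. It is propagated in E. coli as a high-copy plasmid through a ColE1/pUC-type origin, and it also carries an f1 phage origin. A single NeoR/KanR (aminoglycoside phosphotransferase) gene serves both hosts. The bacterial AmpR (bla) promoter drives it for kanamycin selection in bacteria, while the adjacent SV40 enhancer/early promoter, paired with an HSV TK polyadenylation signal, drives it for G418 selection in mammalian cells. The annotation software also reports short fragments of an RSF origin, SV40 large T antigen, ble and a bGH poly(A) signal. These are partial matches to backbone sequence rather than functional parts.

The expression cassette consists of the CMV immediate early enhancer and promoter, the red fluorescent protein mScarlet, a short remnant of the multiple cloning site acting as a linker, the KIF5A open reading frame, and an SV40 polyadenylation signal. This arrangement yields strong constitutive expression of KIF5A with mScarlet fused to its N terminus. KIF5A is a neuronal kinesin heavy chain, a microtubule-dependent motor involved in axonal transport, and the gene is linked to ALS and hereditary spastic paraplegia. The record lists no mutation, so the insert appears to be the wild-type sequence. The red tag allows the motor's localisation and distribution to be followed by fluorescence microscopy in transfected cells. The associated study examined oligomerisation, aggregation and neuronal toxicity of an ALS-associated KIF5A mutant, a setting in which this construct would plausibly serve as the wild-type comparison, although the record does not say so explicitly.
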