Features (pLannotate 1.2.2; 16 found; start..end, strand, type, name):
      9..68      +  rep_origin     RSF ori (fragment): Plasmids containing the RSF 1030 origin of replication can be propagated in E. coli cells that contain additional plasmids with compatible origins.
    136..439     +  enhancer       CMV enhancer: human cytomegalovirus immediate early enhancer
    440..643     +  promoter       CMV promoter: human cytomegalovirus (CMV) immediate early promoter
    688..1383    +  CDS            mScarlet: mScarlet is a basic (constitutively fluorescent) red fluorescent protein published in 2016, derived from synthetic construct. It has moderate acid sensitivity.
   1384..1418    +  misc_feature   MCS (fragment): multiple cloning site
   1420..4515    +  CDS            KIF5A: KIF5A_HUMAN - Also known as NKHC1. Experimental evidence at protein level: Swiss-Prot protein existence level 1. Microtubule-dependent motor required for slow axonal transport of neurofilament proteins (NFH, NFM and NFL). Can induce formation of neurite-like membrane protrusions in non-neuronal cells in a ZFYVE27-dependent manner. The ZFYVE27-KIF5A complex contributes to the vesicular transport of VAPA, VAPB, SURF4, RAB11A, RAB11B and RTN3 proteins in neurons. Required for anterograde axonal transportation of MAPK8IP3/JIP3 which is essential for MAPK8IP3/JIP3 function in axon elongation. From
   4613..4697    +  CDS            large T antigen (fragment): large T antigen from SV40 (simian virus 40)
   4720..4841    +  polyA_signal   SV40 poly(A) signal: SV40 polyadenylation signal
   4875..5303    -  rep_origin     f1 ori (sequence partly withheld): f1 bacteriophage origin of replication; arrow indicates direction of (+) strand synthesis
   5330..5434    +  promoter       AmpR promoter: bla
   5436..5793    +  promoter       SV40 promoter: SV40 enhancer and early promoter
   5828..6622    +  CDS            NeoR/KanR: aminoglycoside phosphotransferase from Tn5; aph(3')-II (or nptII); confers resistance to neomycin, kanamycin, and G418 (Geneticin®)
   6643..6795    +  CDS            ble (fragment): BLE_KLEPN - Experimental evidence at protein level: Swiss-Prot protein existence level 1. Binding protein with a strong affinity to the bleomycin family of antibiotics. Binds to CL990; an antimitotic-antibiotic compound. From Klebsiella pneumoniae.
   6854..6901    +  polyA_signal   HSV TK poly(A) signal: herpes simplex virus thymidine kinase polyadenylation signal (Cole and Stacy, 1985)
   6992..7008    -  polyA_signal   bGH poly(A) signal (fragment): bovine growth hormone polyadenylation signal
   7230..7818    +  rep_origin     ori: high-copy-number ColE1/pMB1/pBR322/pUC origin of replication
>Addgene plasmid #184825 | pSN837 | addgene full sequence | sequence record 362697 | Addgene NGS Result
TGCTGGCCTTTTGCTCACATGTTCTTTCCTGCGTTATCCCCTGATTCTGTGGATAACCGTATTACCGCCA
TGCATTAGTTATTAATAGTAATCAATTACGGGGTCATTAGTTCATAGCCCATATATGGAGTTCCGCGTTA
CATAACTTACGGTAAATGGCCCGCCTGGCTGACCGCCCAACGACCCCCGCCCATTGACGTCAATAATGAC
GTATGTTCCCATAGTAACGCCAATAGGGACTTTCCATTGACGTCAATGGGTGGAGTATTTACGGTAAACT
GCCCACTTGGCAGTACATCAAGTGTATCATATGCCAAGTACGCCCCCTATTGACGTCAATGACGGTAAAT
GGCCCGCCTGGCATTATGCCCAGTACATGACCTTATGGGACTTTCCTACTTGGCAGTACATCTACGTATT
AGTCATCGCTATTACCATGGTGATGCGGTTTTGGCAGTACATCAATGGGCGTGGATAGCGGTTTGACTCA
CGGGGATTTCCAAGTCTCCACCCCATTGACGTCAATGGGAGTTTGTTTTGGCACCAAAATCAACGGGACT
TTCCAAAATGTCGTAACAACTCCGCCCCATTGACGCAAATGGGCGGTAGGCGTGTACGGTGGGAGGTCTA
TATAAGCAGAGCTGGTTTAGTGAACCGTCAGATCCGCTAGCGCTACCGGTCGCCACCATGGTGAGCAAGG
GCGAGGCAGTGATCAAGGAGTTCATGCGGTTCAAGGTGCACATGGAGGGCTCCATGAACGGCCACGAGTT
CGAGATCGAGGGCGAGGGCGAGGGCCGCCCCTACGAGGGCACCCAGACCGCCAAGCTGAAGGTGACCAAG
GGTGGCCCCCTGCCCTTCTCCTGGGACATCCTGTCCCCTCAGTTCATGTACGGCTCCAGGGCCTTCACCA
AGCACCCCGCCGACATCCCCGACTACTATAAGCAGTCCTTCCCCGAGGGCTTCAAGTGGGAGCGCGTGAT
GAACTTCGAGGACGGCGGCGCCGTGACCGTGACCCAGGACACCTCCCTGGAGGACGGCACCCTGATCTAC
AAGGTGAAGCTCCGCGGCACCAACTTCCCTCCTGACGGCCCCGTAATGCAGAAGAAGACAATGGGCTGGG
AAGCGTCCACCGAGCGGTTGTACCCCGAGGACGGCGTGCTGAAGGGCGACATTAAGATGGCCCTGCGCCT
GAAGGACGGCGGCCGCTACCTGGCGGACTTCAAGACCACCTACAAGGCCAAGAAGCCCGTGCAGATGCCC
GGCGCCTACAACGTCGACCGCAAGTTGGACATCACCTCCCACAACGAGGACTACACCGTGGTGGAACAGT
ACGAACGCTCCGAGGGCCGCCACTCCACCGGCGGCATGGACGAGCTGTACAAGTCCGGACTCAGATCTCG
AGCTCAAGCTTCGAATTCCATGGCGGAGACCAACAACGAATGTAGCATCAAGGTGCTCTGCCGATTCCGG
CCCCTGAACCAGGCTGAGATTCTGCGGGGAGACAAGTTCATCCCCATTTTCCAAGGGGACGACAGCGTCG
TTATTGGGGGGAAGCCATATGTTTTTGACCGTGTATTCCCCCCAAACACGACTCAAGAGCAAGTTTATCA
TGCATGTGCCATGCAGATTGTCAAAGATGTCCTTGCTGGCTACAATGGCACCATTTTTGCTTATGGACAG
ACATCCTCAGGGAAAACACATACCATGGAGGGAAAGCTGCACGACCCTCAGCTGATGGGAATCATTCCTC
GAATTGCCCGAGACATCTTCAACCACATCTACTCCATGGATGAGAACCTTGAGTTCCACATCAAGGTTTC
TTACTTTGAAATTTACCTGGACAAAATTCGTGACCTTCTGGATGTGACCAAGACAAATCTGTCCGTGCAC
GAGGACAAGAACCGGGTGCCATTTGTCAAGGGTTGTACTGAACGCTTTGTGTCCAGCCCGGAGGAGATTC
TGGATGTGATTGATGAAGGGAAATCAAATCGTCATGTGGCTGTCACCAACATGAATGAACACAGCTCTCG
GAGCCACAGCATCTTCCTCATCAACATCAAGCAGGAGAACATGGAAACGGAGCAGAAGCTCAGTGGGAAG
CTGTATCTGGTGGACCTGGCAGGGAGTGAGAAGGTCAGCAAGACTGGAGCAGAGGGAGCCGTGCTGGACG
AGGCAAAGAATATCAACAAGTCACTGTCAGCTCTGGGCAATGTGATCTCCGCACTGGCTGAGGGCACTAA
AAGCTATGTTCCATATCGTGACAGCAAAATGACAAGGATTCTCCAGGACTCTCTCGGGGGAAACTGCCGG
ACGACTATGTTCATCTGTTGCTCACCATCCAGTTATAATGATGCAGAGACCAAGTCCACCCTGATGTTTG
GGCAGCGGGCAAAGACCATTAAGAACACTGCCTCAGTAAATTTGGAGTTGACTGCTGAGCAGTGGAAGAA
GAAATATGAGAAGGAGAAGGAGAAGACAAAGGCCCAGAAGGAGACGATTGCGAAGCTGGAGGCTGAGCTG
AGCCGGTGGCGCAATGGAGAGAATGTGCCTGAGACAGAGCGCCTGGCTGGGGAGGAGGCAGCCCTGGGAG
CCGAGCTCTGTGAGGAGACCCCTGTGAATGACAACTCATCCATCGTGGTGCGCATCGCGCCCGAGGAGCG
GCAGAAATACGAGGAGGAGATCCGCCGTCTCTATAAGCAGCTTGACGACAAGGATGATGAAATCAACCAA
CAAAGCCAACTCATAGAGAAGCTCAAGCAGCAAATGCTGGACCAGGAAGAGCTGCTGGTGTCCACCCGAG
GAGACAACGAGAAGGTCCAGCGGGAGCTGAGCCACCTGCAATCAGAGAACGATGCCGCTAAGGATGAGGT
GAAGGAAGTGCTGCAGGCCCTGGAGGAGCTGGCTGTGAACTATGACCAGAAGTCCCAGGAGGTGGAGGAG
AAGAGCCAGCAGAACCAGCTTCTGGTGGATGAGCTGTCTCAGAAGGTGGCCACCATGCTGTCCCTGGAGT
CTGAGTTGCAGCGGCTACAGGAGGTCAGTGGACACCAGCGAAAACGAATTGCTGAGGTGCTGAACGGGCT
GATGAAGGATCTGAGCGAGTTCAGTGTCATTGTGGGCAACGGGGAGATTAAGCTGCCAGTGGAGATCAGT
GGGGCCATCGAGGAGGAGTTCACTGTGGCCCGACTCTACATCAGCAAAATCAAATCAGAAGTCAAGTCTG
TGGTCAAGCGGTGCCGGCAGCTGGAGAACCTCCAGGTGGAGTGTCACCGCAAGATGGAAGTGACCGGGCG
GGAGCTCTCATCCTGCCAGCTCCTCATCTCTCAGCATGAGGCCAAGATCCGCTCGCTTACGGAATACATG
CAGAGCGTGGAGCTAAAGAAGCGGCACCTGGAAGAGTCCTATGACTCCTTGAGCGATGAGCTGGCCAAGC
TCCAGGCCCAGGAAACTGTGCATGAAGTGGCCCTGAAGGACAAGGAGCCTGACACTCAGGATGCAGATGA
AGTGAAGAAGGCTCTGGAGCTGCAGATGGAGAGTCACCGGGAGGCCCATCACCGGCAGCTGGCCCGGCTC
CGGGACGAGATCAACGAGAAGCAGAAGACCATTGATGAGCTCAAAGACCTAAATCAGAAGCTCCAGTTAG
AGCTAGAGAAGCTTCAGGCTGACTACGAGAAGCTGAAGAGCGAAGAACACGAGAAGAGCACCAAGCTGCA
GGAGCTGACATTTCTGTACGAGCGACATGAGCAGTCCAAGCAGGACCTCAAGGGTCTGGAGGAGACAGTT
GCCCGGGAACTCCAGACCCTCCACAACCTTCGCAAGCTGTTCGTTCAAGACGTCACGACTCGAGTCAAGA
AAAGTGCAGAAATGGAGCCCGAAGACAGTGGGGGGATTCACTCCCAAAAGCAGAAGATTTCCTTTCTTGA
GAACAACCTGGAACAGCTTACAAAGGTTCACAAACAGCTGGTACGTGACAATGCAGATCTGCGTTGTGAG
CTTCCTAAATTGGAAAAACGACTTAGGGCTACGGCTGAGAGAGTTAAGGCCCTGGAGGGTGCACTGAAGG
AGGCCAAGGAGGGCGCCATGAAGGACAAGCGCCGGTACCAGCAGGAGGTGGACCGCATCAAGGAGGCCGT
TCGCTACAAGAGCTCGGGCAAACGGGGCCATTCTGCCCAGATTGCCAAACCCGTCCGGCCTGGCCACTAC
CCAGCATCCTCACCCACCAACCCCTATGGCACCCGGAGCCCTGAGTGCATCAGTTACACCAACAGCCTCT
TCCAGAACTACCAGAATCTCTACCTGCAGGCCACACCCAGCTCCACCTCAGATATGTACTTTGCAAACTC
CTGTACCAGCAGTGGAGCCACATCTTCTGGCGGCCCCTTGGCTTCCTACCAGAAGGCCAACATGGACAAT
GGAAATGCCACAGATATCAATGACAATAGGAGTGACCTGCCGTGTGGCTATGAGGCTGAGGACCAGGCCA
AGCTTTTCCCTCTCCACCAAGAGACAGCAGCCAGCTAATCTCCCACACCCACGGCTGCATACCTGCACTT
TCAGTTTCTAAGAGGGACTGAGGCCTCTTCTCAGCATGCTGGATCCACCGGATCTAGATAACTGATCATA
ATCAGCCATACCACATTTGTAGAGGTTTTACTTGCTTTAAAAAACCTCCCACACCTCCCCCTGAACCTGA
AACATAAAATGAATGCAATTGTTGTTGTTAACTTGTTTATTGCAGCTTATAATGGTTACAAATAAAGCAA
TAGCATCACAAATTTCACAAATAAAGCATTTTTTTCACTGCATTCTAGTTGTGGTTTGTCCAAACTCATC
AATGTATCTTAAGGCGTAAATTGTAAGCGTTAATATTTTGTTAAAATTCGCGTTAAATTTTTGTTAAATC
AGCTCATTTTTTAACCAATAGGCCGAAATCGGCAAAATCCCTTATAAATCAAAAGAATAGACCGAGATAG
GGT
[37 nt withheld, positions 4974-5010]
AAAGAACGTGGACTCCAACGTCAAAGG
[49 nt withheld, positions 5038-5086]
T
[91 nt withheld, positions 5088-5178]
G
[124 nt withheld, positions 5180-5303]
CAGGTGGCACTTTTCGGGGAAATGTGCGCGGAACCCCTATTTGTTTATTTTTCTAAATACATTCAAATAT
GTATCCGCTCATGAGACAATAACCCTGATAAATGCTTCAATAATATTGAAAAAGGAAGAGTCCTGAGGCG
GAAAGAACCAGCTGTGGAATGTGTGTCAGTTAGGGTGTGGAAAGTCCCCAGGCTCCCCAGCAGGCAGAAG
TATGCAAAGCATGCATCTCAATTAGTCAGCAACCAGGTGTGGAAAGTCCCCAGGCTCCCCAGCAGGCAGA
AGTATGCAAAGCATGCATCTCAATTAGTCAGCAACCATAGTCCCGCCCCTAACTCCGCCCATCCCGCCCC
TAACTCCGCCCAGTTCCGCCCATTCTCCGCCCCATGGCTGACTAATTTTTTTTATTTATGCAGAGGCCGA
GGCCGCCTCGGCCTCTGAGCTATTCCAGAAGTAGTGAGGAGGCTTTTTTGGAGGCCTAGGCTTTTGCAAA
GATCGATCAAGAGACAGGATGAGGATCGTTTCGCATGATTGAACAAGATGGATTGCACGCAGGTTCTCCG
GCCGCTTGGGTGGAGAGGCTATTCGGCTATGACTGGGCACAACAGACAATCGGCTGCTCTGATGCCGCCG
TGTTCCGGCTGTCAGCGCAGGGGCGCCCGGTTCTTTTTGTCAAGACCGACCTGTCCGGTGCCCTGAATGA
ACTGCAAGACGAGGCAGCGCGGCTATCGTGGCTGGCCACGACGGGCGTTCCTTGCGCAGCTGTGCTCGAC
GTTGTCACTGAAGCGGGAAGGGACTGGCTGCTATTGGGCGAAGTGCCGGGGCAGGATCTCCTGTCATCTC
ACCTTGCTCCTGCCGAGAAAGTATCCATCATGGCTGATGCAATGCGGCGGCTGCATACGCTTGATCCGGC
TACCTGCCCATTCGACCACCAAGCGAAACATCGCATCGAGCGAGCACGTACTCGGATGGAAGCCGGTCTT
GTCGATCAGGATGATCTGGACGAAGAGCATCAGGGGCTCGCGCCAGCCGAACTGTTCGCCAGGCTCAAGG
CGAGCATGCCCGACGGCGAGGATCTCGTCGTGACCCATGGCGATGCCTGCTTGCCGAATATCATGGTGGA
AAATGGCCGCTTTTCTGGATTCATCGACTGTGGCCGGCTGGGTGTGGCGGACCGCTATCAGGACATAGCG
TTGGCTACCCGTGATATTGCTGAAGAGCTTGGCGGCGAATGGGCTGACCGCTTCCTCGTGCTTTACGGTA
TCGCCGCTCCCGATTCGCAGCGCATCGCCTTCTATCGCCTTCTTGACGAGTTCTTCTGAGCGGGACTCTG
GGGTTCGAAATGACCGACCAAGCGACGCCCAACCTGCCATCACGAGATTTCGATTCCACCGCCGCCTTCT
ATGAAAGGTTGGGCTTCGGAATCGTTTTCCGGGACGCCGGCTGGATGATCCTCCAGCGCGGGGATCTCAT
GCTGGAGTTCTTCGCCCACCCTAGGGGGAGGCTAACTGAAACACGGAAGGAGACAATACCGGAAGGAACC
CGCGCTATGACGGCAATAAAAAGACAGAATAAAACGCACGGTGTTGGGTCGTTTGTTCATAAACGCGGGG
TTCGGTCCCAGGGCTGGCACTCTGTCGATACCCCACCGAGACCCCATTGGGGCCAATACGCCCGCGTTTC
TTCCTTTTCCCCACCCCACCCCCCAAGTTCGGGTGAAGGCCCAGGGCTCGCAGCCAACGTCGGGGCGGCA
GGCCCTGCCATAGCCTCAGGTTACTCATATATACTTTAGATTGATTTAAAACTTCATTTTTAATTTAAAA
GGATCTAGGTGAAGATCCTTTTTGATAATCTCATGACCAAAATCCCTTAACGTGAGTTTTCGTTCCACTG
AGCGTCAGACCCCGTAGAAAAGATCAAAGGATCTTCTTGAGATCCTTTTTTTCTGCGCGTAATCTGCTGC
TTGCAAACAAAAAAACCACCGCTACCAGCGGTGGTTTGTTTGCCGGATCAAGAGCTACCAACTCTTTTTC
CGAAGGTAACTGGCTTCAGCAGAGCGCAGATACCAAATACTGTTCTTCTAGTGTAGCCGTAGTTAGGCCA
CCACTTCAAGAACTCTGTAGCACCGCCTACATACCTCGCTCTGCTAATCCTGTTACCAGTGGCTGCTGCC
AGTGGCGATAAGTCGTGTCTTACCGGGTTGGACTCAAGACGATAGTTACCGGATAAGGCGCAGCGGTCGG
GCTGAACGGGGGGTTCGTGCACACAGCCCAGCTTGGAGCGAACGACCTACACCGAACTGAGATACCTACA
GCGTGAGCTATGAGAAAGCGCCACGCTTCCCGAAGGGAGAAAGGCGGACAGGTATCCGGTAAGCGGCAGG
GTCGGAACAGGAGAGCGCACGAGGGAGCTTCCAGGGGGAAACGCCTGGTATCTTTATAGTCCTGTCGGGT
TTCGCCACCTCTGACTTGAGCGTCGATTTTTGTGATGCTCGTCAGGGGGGCGGAGCCTATGGAAAAACGC
CAGCAACGCGGCCTTTTTACGGTTCCTGGCCTTT
